>Addgene plasmid #111467 | B1-5 | addgene full sequence | sequence record 231791 | Addgene NGS Result
TAATACGACTCACTATAGGGGAATTGAGAGCGGATAACAATTCCCCTCTAGAAATAATTTTGTTTAACTT
TAAGAAGGAGATATACCATGCATGCTGAAATTACCGCATCCCTGGTAAAAGAGCTGCGTGAGCGTACTGG
CGCAGGCATGATGGATTGCAAAAAAGCACTGACTGAAGCTAACGGCGACATCGAGCTGGCAATCGAAAAC
ATGCGTAAGTCCGGTGCTATTAAAGCAGCGAAAAAAGCAGGCAACGTTGCTGCTGACGGCGTGATCAAAA
CCAAAATCGACGGCAACTACGGCATCATTCTGGAAGTTAACTGCCAGACTGACTTCGTTGCAAAAGACGC
TGGTTTCCAGGCGTTCGCAGACAAAGTTCTGGACGCAGCTGTTGCTGGCAAAATCACTGACGTTGAAGTT
CTGAAAGCACAGTTCGAAGAAGAACGTGTTGCGCTGGTAGCGAAAATTGGTGAAAACATCAACATTCGCC
GCGTTGCTGCGCTGGAAGGCGACGTTCTGGGTTCTTATCAGCACGGTGCGCGTATCGGCGTTCTGGTTGC
TGCTAAAGGCGCTGACGAAGAGCTGGTTAAACACATCGCTATGCACGTTGCTGCAAGCAAGCCAGAATTC
ATCAAACCGGAAGACGTATCCGCTGAAGTGGTAGAAAAAGAATACCAGGTACAGCTGGATATCGCGATGC
AGTCTGGTAAGCCGAAAGAAATCGCAGAGAAAATGGTTGAAGGCCGCATGAAGAAATTCACCGGCGAAGT
TTCTCTGACCGGTCAGCCGTTCGTTATGGAACCAAGCAAAACTGTTGGTCAGCTGCTGAAAGAGCATAAC
GCTGAAGTGACTGGCTTCATCCGCTTCGAAGTGGGTGAAGGCATCGAGAAAGTTGAGACTGACTTTGCAG
CAGAAGTTGCTGCGATGTCCAAGCAGTCTCATCATCATCACCATCATTAAAGCAGCGGCCATATGCTCGA
GGATCCGGCTGCTAACAAAGCCCGAAAGGAAGCTGAGTTGGCTGCTGCCACCGCTGAGCAATAACTAGCA
TAACCCCTTGGGGCCTCTAAACGGGTCTTGAGGGGTTTTTTGCTGAAAGGAGGAACTATATCCGGATATC
CCGCAAGAGGCCCGGCAGTACCGGCATAACCAAGCCTATGCCTACAGCATCCAGGGCCTAGGGTACGGGT
TTTGCTGCCCGCAAACGGGCTGTTCTGGTGTTGCTAGTTTGTTATCAGAATCGCAGATCCGGCTTCAGCC
GGTTTGCCGGCTGAAAGCGCTATTTCTTCCAGAATTGCCATGATTTTTTCCCCACGGGAGGCGTCACTGG
CTCCCGTGTTGTCGGCAGCTTTGATTCGATAAGCAGCATCGCCTGTTTCAGGCTGTCTATGTGTGACTGT
TGAGCTGTAACAAGTTGTCTCAGGTGTTCAATTTCATGTTCTAGTTGCTTTGTTTTACTGGTTTCACCTG
TTCTATTAGGTGTTACATGCTGTTCATCTGTTACATTGTCGATCTGTTCATGGTGAACAGCTTTGAATGC
ACCAAAAACTCGTAAAAGCTCTGATGTATCTATCTTTTTTACACCGTTTTCATCTGTGCATATGGACAGT
TTTCCCTTTGATATGTAACGGTGAACAGTTGTTCTACTTTTGTTTGTTAGTCTTGATGCTTCACTGATAG
ATACAAGAGCCATAAGAACCTCAGATCCTTCCGTATTTAGCCAGTATGTTCTCTAGTGTGGTTCGTTGTT
TTTGCGTGAGCCATGAGAACGAACCATTGAGATCATACTTACTTTGCATGTCACTCAAAAATTTTGCCTC
AAAACTGGTGAGCTGAATTTTTGCAGTTAAAGCATCGTGTAGTGTTTTTCTTAGTCCGTTATGTAGGTAG
GAATCTGATGTAATGGTTGTTGGTATTTTGTCACCATTCATTTTTATCTGGTTGTTCTCAAGTTCGGTTA
CGAGATCCATTTGTCTATCTAGTTCAACTTGGAAAATCAACGTATCAGTCGGGCGGCCTCGCTTATCAAC
CACCAATTTCATATTGCTGTAAGTGTTTAAATCTTTACTTATTGGTTTCAAAACCCATTGGTTAAGCCTT
TTAAACTCATGGTAGTTATTTTCAAGCATTAACATGAACTTAAATTCATCAAGGCTAATCTCTATATTTG
CCTTGTGAGTTTTCTTTTGTGTTAGTTCTTTTAATAACCACTCATAAATCCTCATAGAGTATTTGTTTTC
AAAAGACTTAACATGTTCCAGATTATATTTTATGAATTTTTTTAACTGGAAAAGATAAGGCAATATCTCT
TCACTAAAAACTAATTCTAATTTTTCGCTTGAGAACTTGGCATAGTTTGTCCACTGGAAAATCTCAAAGC
CTTTAACCAAAGGATTCCTGATTTCCACAGTTCTCGTCATCAGCTCTCTGGTTGCTTTAGCTAATACACC
ATAAGCATTTTCCCTACTGATGTTCATCATCTGAGCGTATTGGTTATAAGTGAACGATACCGTCCGTTCT
TTCCTTGTAGGGTTTTCAATCGTGGGGTTGAGTAGTGCCACACAGCATAAAATTAGCTTGGTTTCATGCT
CCGTTAAGTCATAGCGACTAATCGCTAGTTCATTTGCTTTGAAAACAACTAATTCAGACATACATCTCAA
TTGGTCTAGGTGATTTTAATCACTATACCAATTGAGATGGGCTAGTCAATGATAATTACTAGTCCTTTTC
CTTTGAGTTGTGGGTATCTGTAAATTCTGCTAGACCTTTGCTGGAAAACTTGTAAATTCTGCTAGACCCT
CTGTAAATTCCGCTAGACCTTTGTGTGTTTTTTTTGTTTATATTCAAGTGGTTATAATTTATAGAATAAA
GAAAGAATAAAAAAAGATAAAAAGAATAGATCCCAGCCCTGTGTATAACTCACTACTTTAGTCAGTTCCG
CAGTATTACAAAAGGATGTCGCAAACGCTGTTTGCTCCTCTACAAAACAGACCTTAAAACCCTAAAGGCT
TAAGTAGCACCCTCGCAAGCTCGGGCAAATCGCTGAATATTCCTTTTGTCTCCGACCATCAGGCACCTGA
GTCGCTGTCTTTTTCGTGACATTCAGTTCGCTGCGCTCACGGCTCTGGCAGTGAATGGGGGTAAATGGCA
CTACAGGCGCCTTTTATGGATTCATGCAAGGAAACTACCCATAATACAAGAAAAGCCCGTCACGGGCTTC
TCAGGGCGTTTTATGGCGGGTCTGCTATGTGGTGCTATCTGACTTTTTGCTGTTCAGCAGTTCCTGCCCT
CTGATTTTCCAGTCTGACCACTTCGGATTATCCCGTGACAGGTCATTCAGACTGGCTAATGCACCCAGTA
AGGCAGCGGTATCATCAACAGGCTTACCCGTCTTACTGTCCCTAGTGCTTGGATTCTCACCAATAAAAAA
CGCCCGGCGGCAACCGAGCGTTCTGAACAAATCCAGATGGAGTTCTGAGGTCATTACTGGATCTATCAAC
AGGAGTCCAAGCGAGCTCTCGAACCCCAGAGTCCCGCTCAGAAGAACTCGTCAAGAAGGCGATAGAAGGC
GATGCGCTGCGAATCGGGAGCGGCGATACCGTAAAGCACGAGGAAGCGGTCAGCCCATTCGCCGCCAAGC
TCTTCAGCAATATCACGGGTAGCCAACGCTATGTCCTGATAGCGGTCCGCCACACCCAGCCGGCCACAGT
CGATGAATCCAGAAAAGCGGCCATTTTCCACCATGATATTCGGCAAGCAGGCATCGCCATGGGTCACGAC
GAGATCCTCGCCGTCGGGCATGCGCGCCTTGAGCCTGGCGAACAGTTCGGCTGGCGCGAGCCCCTGATGC
TCTTCGTCCAGATCATCCTGATCGACAAGACCGGCTTCCATCCGAGTACGTGCTCGCTCGATGCGATGTT
TCGCTTGGTGGTCGAATGGGCAGGTAGCCGGATCAAGCGTATGCAGCCGCCGCATTGCATCAGCCATGAT
GGATACTTTCTCGGCAGGAGCAAGGTGAGATGACAGGAGATCCTGCCCCGGCACTTCGCCCAATAGCAGC
CAGTCCCTTCCCGCTTCAGTGACAACGTCGAGCACAGCTGCGCAAGGAACGCCCGTCGTGGCCAGCCACG
ATAGCCGCGCTGCCTCGTCCTGCAGTTCATTCAGGGCACCGGACAGGTCGGTCTTGACAAAAAGAACCGG
GCGCCCCTGCGCTGACAGCCGGAACACGGCGGCATCAGAGCAGCCGATTGTCTGTTGTGCCCAGTCATAG
CCGAATAGCCTCTCCACCCAAGCGGCCGGAGAACCTGCGTGCAATCCATCTTGTTCAATCATGCGAAACG
ATCCTCATCCTGTCTCTTGATCAGATCTTGATCCCCTGCGCCATCAGATCCTTGGCGGCAAGAAAGCCAT
CCAGTTTACTTTGCAGGGCTTCCCAACCTTACCAGAGGGCGCCCCAGCTGGCAATTCCGACGTCTAAGAA
ACCATTATTATCATGACATTAACCTATAAAAATAGGCGGATCACGAGGCCCTTTCGTCTTCACCTCGATG
ATCCCGCGAAAT
Features (pLannotate 1.2.2; 12 found; start..end, strand, type, name):
      1..19      +  promoter       T7 promoter: promoter for bacteriophage T7 RNA polymerase
     20..44      +  protein_bind   lac operator: The lac repressor binds to the lac operator to inhibit transcription in E. coli. This inhibition can be relieved by adding lactose or isopropyl-β-D-thiogalactopyranoside (IPTG). lac repressor encoded by lacI
     59..81      +  RBS            RBS: efficient ribosome binding site from bacteriophage T7 gene 10 (Olins and Rangwala, 1989)
     94..939     +  CDS            tsf: EFTS_ECOLI - Experimental evidence at protein level: Swiss-Prot protein existence level 1. (Microbial infection) Promotes the tRNase activity of CdiA-CT from E.coli strain NC101 (CdiA-CT-NC101); required in vivo and in vitro. Probably loads charged tRNA onto EF-Tu, making more ternary GTP- EF-Tu-aa-tRNA complexes. The guanine nucleotide exchange factor capacity of this protein does not seem to be needed as no GTP hydrolysis occurs during tRNA cleavage. CdiA-CT is the toxic component of a toxin-immunity protein module, which functions as a cellular contact-dependent growth inhibition (CDI) syst
    988..1037    +  CDS            SET1 (fragment): solubility-enhancement tag derived from T7 phage gene 10B
   1045..1092    +  terminator     T7 terminator: transcription terminator for bacteriophage T7 RNA polymerase
   1115..1176    -  CDS            TcR (fragment): tetracycline efflux protein; tet; confers resistance to tetracycline
   1701..2651    -  CDS            Rep101: RepA protein needed for replication with the pSC101 origin; rep101
   2699..2921    -  rep_origin     pSC101 ori: low-copy replication origin that requires the Rep101 protein
   3413..3507    -  terminator     lambda t0 terminator: transcription terminator from phage lambda
   3541..4332    -  CDS            neo: KKA2_KLEPN - Also known as kan, nptII. Experimental evidence at protein level: Swiss-Prot protein existence level 1. Resistance to kanamycin, neomycin, paromomycin, ribostamycin, butirosin and gentamicin B. From Klebsiella pneumoniae.
   4364..4483    -  CDS            tnpA (fragment): TN5P_ECOLX - Also known as tnp. Experimental evidence at protein level: Swiss-Prot protein existence level 1. Mediates transposition of transposon Tn5 by a 'cut and paste' mechanism. First, the monomeric transposase binds the 19 bp inverted DNA repeats flanking the transposon. Then, dimerization of the DNA- bound transposase creates a synaptic DNA complex. After nicking of the first DNA strand, excision of the transposon proceeds through a series of intermediates. The transposase then mediates the insertion of the transposon at a new site by strand transfer. The activity of the wild- type tran
