[The description below was written by a language model from this plasmid's Addgene catalogue record and pLannotate feature annotations shown in this document.]
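Description:
B1-5 is a low-copy bacterial expression plasmid of about 4.6 kb, built on a pSC101 backbone, that encodes E. coli translational elongation factor Ts (the tsf gene product, EF-Ts). Replication depends on the pSC101 origin together with the plasmid-borne Rep101 (RepA) protein, which keeps copy number low. Selection is by kanamycin through a neo/nptII aminoglycoside phosphotransferase gene followed by a lambda t0 terminator. Short annotated fragments of a tetracycline resistance gene and of the Tn5 transposase appear to be non-functional remnants of the backbone's ancestry rather than working parts.

The expression cassette follows a pET-style layout. A T7 promoter is followed directly by a lac operator, so transcription requires T7 RNA polymerase from the host and is held off by lac repressor until it is relieved with IPTG or lactose. No lacI gene is annotated on the plasmid, so repressor would presumably come from the host. A strong ribosome binding site from phage T7 gene 10 drives translation of the tsf coding sequence, and a T7 terminator closes the unit. The catalogue entry records a C-terminal 6xHis tag supplied by the backbone, which allows affinity purification, although the automated annotation does not mark the tag itself. A small fragment matched to a T7 gene 10B-derived solubility tag lies between the coding sequence and the terminator and is probably just vector-derived sequence. The insert was introduced by Gibson assembly.

EF-Ts is the guanine nucleotide exchange factor that recycles EF-Tu during translation elongation. The associated publication concerns synthetic microbial consortia for rapid assembly of purified translation machinery, so this plasmid likely serves as one member of a set producing His-tagged translation components for reconstituted cell-free protein synthesis.
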