Addgene plasmid #111467: B1-5
Purpose: translational elongation factor Ts
Depositing lab: Cheemeng Tan. Depositing organization: University of California, Davis. Publication: Synthetic microbial consortia enable rapid assembly of pure translation machinery. Villarreal F, Contreras-Llano LE, Chavez M, Ding Y, Fan J, Pan T, Tan C. Nat Chem Biol. 2018 Jan;14(1):29-35. doi: 10.1038/nchembio.2514. Epub 2017 Nov 13. PubMed 29131146.
Backbone
  Vector backbone: pSC101
  Vector type: Bacterial Expression
Growth in bacteria
  Bacterial resistance: Kanamycin, 50 μg/mL
  Growth temperature: 37°C
  Growth strain: DH5alpha
  Copy number: Low Copy
Gene/Insert
  Gene/Insert name: translational elongation factor Ts
  Tag / fusion protein: 6xHis (C terminal on backbone)
  Cloning method: Gibson Cloning
Terms and licenses: Academic/Nonprofit Terms; Industry Terms: Not Available to Industry
Depositor comments: Gene comes from E.coli.
How to cite: B1-5 was a gift from Cheemeng Tan (Addgene plasmid # 111467 ; http://n2t.net/addgene:111467 ; RRID:Addgene_111467)
